>Addgene plasmid #159042 | pMSR:MSMEG_0032:Dendra | addgene full sequence | sequence record 316085 | Addgene NGS Result
TGATAGAGTTTGTCCTCCCTATCAGTGATAGATAGGCTTAAGGAGTAATACGACTCACTATAGGGAGAAG
GAGGCCATTATGACGACGCAACCCCAGTCGCCGGTTACCGTCACGCCGCCGCTCCCGAACCGGCGCAATG
CGGAACTGCTGCTGCTGGGGTTCGCGGCGCTGATCACCACCGTGGCCCTGTTGATCGTCGAGGCCAACCA
GGAGCAGGGCGTGACCTGGGATCTGGCCCACTACATGGTCGGCTACCTGGCCCTGTTCGGCGCCGCGCAC
CTCGCGGTCCGGCGGTTCGCGCCGTACGCCGATCCACTGCTGCTGCCGGTCGTCGCCGTGCTGAACGGGT
TGGGCCTGGTGATGATCCACCGGCTCGACCTTGCCGAGGGTGAGCTGACCGCCGACGGCCTCGGCGGCAG
CGCCAACCAGCAGATGCTGTGGACGCTGGTCGGTGTGGTGGCGTTCGCGCTCGTGGTGGTGTTCTTGAAG
GACCACCGCATGCTGTCGCGCTACGGCTACGTCTTCGGTCTGACCGGCCTTGTGCTGCTTGTCATTCCGG
CGCTGCTGCCGGCCAAGTACTCCGAGCAGTACGGCGCCAAGATCTGGATTCAGTTCCCGGGCTTCTCGAT
TCAGCCCGCCGAGTTCTCCAAGATTTTGCTGCTCATCTTCTTCTCCGCGGTGCTGGTGTCCAAGCGCAGC
CTGTTCACCAGCGCGGGCAAGCACGTCCTTGGCGTCGATCTGCCCCGCCCCCGCGACCTCGCACCGCTGC
TGGTGGCCTGGGCCGCGTCGGTGGGCATCATGATCTTCGAAAAAGACCTCGGCACTTCACTTCTGCTGTA
CGCGTCGTTTCTGGTGCTGCTCTACGTCGCCACCGAACGGATCAGCTGGGTGGTCATCGGCCTGGCGCTG
TTCGCGGCGGGAAGTGTGGTGGCCTACAACATTTTCGACCACGTGCAGGTGCGGGTGCAGACGTGGCTGG
ACCCGTTCGCCGACCCCGAGGGCGCCGGCTACCAGATGGTGCAGTCGTTGTTCAGCTTCGCCACGGGCGG
CATCTTCGGCACCGGCCTGGGCAACGGACAGCCCGGCACCGTCCCTGCCGCCGCCACCGACTTCATCACC
GCCGCGATCGGTGAGGAACTCGGATTGGTCGGTCTGGCAGGCGTTCTCATGCTCTACACCATCCTCATCA
TCCGCGGCCTGCGCACGGCGATCGCGGTGCGCGACAGCTTCGGCAAACTGCTCGCGGCGGGTCTGGCGTC
GACACTGGCGATCCAGTTGTTCATCGTCGTCGGCGGTGTGACGCGGCTGATCCCGCTGACCGGCCTCACC
ACGCCGTGGATGTCCTACGGCGGGTCGTCGCTGCTGGCGAACTACGTGCTGCTCGCGATCCTCGTCGTGA
TCTCGCACGCGGCCCGCAGGCCCATCACCACGTCCCGGCCGCCGAACGCGACGCCGATCGCCGCGGCCAG
TACCGAGGTGATCGAAAAGGTAAAGCTTGGTGCGGCCGCGGGCAACACGCCTGGCATCAATCTGATCAAG
GAGGACATGCGTGTCAAGGTGCATATGGAGGGCAACGTGAACGGTCACGCCTTCGTGATCGAGGGGGAGG
GTAAGGGTAAGCCTTACGAAGGGACCCAGACCGCCAACCTCACCGTCAAGGAGGGCGCCCCTCTCCCATT
CTCGTACGATATCCTCACTACCGCGGTGCATTACGGGAACCGCGTGTTCACCAAGTACCCCGAGGATATC
CCTGACTACTTCAAGCAGAGCTTCCCGGAGGGATACTCCTGGGAGCGGACGATGACCTTCGAAGACAAGG
GTATCTGTACGATCCGCAGCGACATCTCGCTGGAAGGGGACTGTTTCTTCCAGAACGTCCGTTTCAAGGG
GACCAACTTTCCGCCGAACGGCCCGGTCATGCAGAAGAAGACCCTCAAGTGGGAGCCGAGCACGGAGAAG
CTGCACGTTCGGGACGGCCTCCTGGTCGGCAACATCAACATGGCGCTGCTGCTGGAAGGCGGCGGCCACT
ACCTATGCGACTTCAAGACCACGTACAAAGCGAAGAAGGTCGTCCAGCTGCCCGACGCGCACTTCGTGGA
CCACCGCATCGAAATCCTGGGGAACGATTCGGACTACAACAAGGTCAAGTTGTACGAGCACGCTGTGGCA
CGCTATAGCCCGCTCCCGTCGCAGGTCTGGTTCGAAGGCGGCGGCGGGGAGAACCTGTATTTCCAGGACT
ACAAGGACGACGACGACAAGTGATTTAAATAACCCCTTGGGGCCTCTAAACGGGTCTTGAGGGGTTTTTT
GTTAACTAGCGTACGATCGAATTCCTGCAGCTCACGGTAACTGATGCCGTATTTGCAGTACCAGCGTACG
GCCCACAGAATGATGTCACGCTGAAAATGCCGGCCTTTGAATGGGTTCATGTGCAGCTCCATCAGCAAAA
GGGGATGATAAGTTTATCACCACCGACTATTTGCAACAGTGCCGTTGATCGTGCTATGATCGACTGATGT
CATCAGCGGTGGAGTGCAATGTCGTGCAATACGAATGGCGAAAAGCCGAGCTCATCGGTCAGCTTCTCAA
CCTTGGGGTTACCCCCGGCGGTGTGCTGCTGGTCCACAGCTCCTTCCGTAGCGTCCGGCCCCTCGAAGAT
GGGCCACTTGGACTGATCGAGGCCCTGCGTGCTACGCTGGGTCCGGGAGGGACGCTCGTCATGCCCTCGT
GGTCAGGTCTGGACGACGAGCCGTTCGATCCTGCCACGTCGCCCGTTACACCGGACCTTGGAGTTGTCTC
TGACACATTCTGGCGCCTGCCAAATGTAAAGCGCAGCGCCCATCCATTTGCCTTTGCGGCAGCGGGGCCA
CAGGCAGAGCAGATCATCTCTGATCCATTGCCCCTGCCACCTTACTCGCCTGCAAGCCCGGTCGCCCGTG
TCCATGAACTCGATGGGCAGGTACTTCTCCTCGGCGTGGGACACGATGCCAACACGACGCTGCATCTTGC
CGAGTTGATGGCAAAGGTTCCCTATGGGGTGCCGAGACACTGCACCATTCTTCAGGATGGCAAGTTGGTA
CGCGTCGATTATCTCGAGAATGACCACTGCTGTGAGCGCTTTGCCTTGGCGGACAGGTGGCTCAAGGAGA
AGAGCCTTCAGAAGGAAGGTCCAGTCGGTCATGCCTTTGCTCGGTTGATCCGCTCCCGCGACATTGTGGC
GACAGCCCTGGGTCAACTGGGCCGAGATCCGTTGATCTTCCTGCATCCGCCAGAGGCGGGATGCGAAGAA
TGCGATGCCGCTCGCCAGTCGATTGGCTGAGCTCATGAGCGGAGAACGAGATGACGTTGGAGGGGCAAGG
TCGCGCTGATTGCTGGGGCAACACGGGGGATCCACTAGTTCCATGAGCGTCAGACCCCGTAGAAAAGATC
AAAGGATCTTCTTGAGATCCTTTTTTTCTGCGCGTAATCTGCTGCTTGCAAACAAAAAAACCACCGCTAC
CAGCGGTGGTTTGTTTGCCGGATCAAGAGCTACCAACTCTTTTTCCGAAGGTAACTGGCTTCAGCAGAGC
GCAGATACCAAATACTGTCCTTCTAGTGTAGCCGTAGTTAGGCCACCACTTCAAGAACTCTGTAGCACCG
CCTACATACCTCGCTCTGCTAATCCTGTTACCAGTGGCTGCTGCCAGTGGCGATAAGTCGTGTCTTACCG
GGTTGGACTCAAGACGATAGTTACCGGATAAGGCGCAGCGGTCGGGCTGAACGGGGGGTTCGTGCACACA
GCCCAGCTTGGAGCGAACGACCTACACCGAACTGAGATACCTACAGCGTGAGCTATGAGAAAGCGCCACG
CTTCCCGAGGGGAGAAAGGCGGACAGGTATCCGGTAAGCGGCAGGGTCGGAACAGGAGAGCGCACGAGGG
AGCTTCCAGGGGGAAACGCCTGGTATCTTTATAGTCCTGTCGGGTTTCGCCACCTCTGACTTGAGCGTCG
ATTTTTGTGATGCTCGTCAGGGGGGCGGAGCCTATGGAAAAACGCCAGCAACGCGGCCTTTTTACGGTTC
CTGGCCTTTTGCTGGCCTTTTGCTCACATGTTCTTTCCTGCGTTATCCCCTGATTCTGTGGATAACCGTA
TTACCGCCTTTGAGTGAGCTGATACCGCTCGCCGCAGCCGAACGACCGAGCGCAACGCGTGCGGCCGCGG
TACCCGGGGATCCTCTAGAGTCGACCACCAAGGGCACCATCTCTGCTTGGGCCACCCCGTTGGCCGCAGC
CAGCTCGCTGAGAGCCGTGAACGACAGGGCGAACGCCAGCCCGCCGACGGCGAGGGTTCCGACCGCTGCA
ACTCCCGGTGCAACCTTGTCCCGGTCTATTCTCTTCACTGCACCAGCTCCAATCTGGTGTGAATGCCCCT
CGTCTGTTCGCGCAGGCGGGGGGCTCTATTCGTTTGTCAGCATCGAAAGTAGCCAGATCAGGGATGCGTT
GCAACCGCGTATGCCCAGGTCAGAAGAGTCGCACAAGAGTTGCAGACCCCTGGAAAGAAAAATGGCCAGA
GGGCGAAAACACCCTCTGACCAGCGGAGCGGGCGACGGGAATCGAACCCGCGTAGCTAGTTTGGAAGAAT
GGGTGTCTGCCGACCACATATGGGCCGGTCAAGATAGGTTTTTACCCCCTCTCGGCTGCATCCTCTAAGT
GGAAAGAAATTGCAGGTCGTAGAAGCGCGTTGAAGCCTGAGAGTTGCACAGGAGTTGCAACCCGGTAGCC
TTGTTCACGACGAGAGGAGACCTAGTTGGCACGTCGCGGATGGGGATCGCTGAAGACTCAGCGCAGCGGG
AGGATCCAAGCCTCATACGTCAACCCGCAGGACGGTGTGAGGTACTACGCGCTGCAGACCTACGACAACA
AGATGGACGCCGAAGCCTGGCTCGCGGGCGAGAAGCGGCTCATCGAGATGGAGACCTGGACCCCTCCACA
GGACCGGGCGAAGAAGGCAGCCGCCAGCGCCATCACGCTGGAGGAGTACACCCGGAAGTGGCTCGTGGAG
CGCGACCTCGCAGACGGCACCAGGGATCTGTACAGCGGGCACGCGGAGCGCCGCATCTACCCGGTGCTAG
GTGAAGTGGCGGTCACAGAGATGACGCCAGCTCTGGTGCGTGCGTGGTGGGCCGGGATGGGTAGGAAGCA
CCCGACTGCCCGCCGGCATGCCTACAACGTCCTCCGGGCGGTGATGAACACAGCGGTCGAGGACAAGCTG
ATCGCAGAGAACCCGTGCCGGATCGAGCAGAAGGCAGCCGATGAGCGCGACGTAGAGGCGCTGACGCCTG
AGGAGCTGGACATCGTCGCCGCTGAGATCTTCGAGCACTACCGGATCGCGGCATACATCCTGGCGTGGAC
GAGCCTCCGGTTCGGAGAGCTGATCGAGCTTCGCCGCAAGGACATCGTGGACGACGGCATGACGATGAAG
CTCCGGGTGCGCCGTGGCGCTTCCCGCGTGGGGAACAAGATCGTCGTTGGCAACGCCAAGACCGTCCGGT
CGAAGCGTCCTGTGACGGTTCCGCCTCACGTCGCGGAGATGATCCGAGCGCACATGAAGGACCGTACGAA
GATGAACAAGGGCCCCGAGGCATTCCTGGTGACCACGACGCAGGGCAACCGGCTGTCGAAGTCCGCGTTC
ACCAAGTCGCTGAAGCGTGGCTACGCCAAGATCGGTCGGCCGGAACTCCGCATCCACGACCTCCGCGCTG
TCGGCGCTACGTTCGCCGCTCAGGCAGGTGCGACGACCAAGGAGCTGATGGCCCGTCTCGGTCACACGAC
TCCTAGGATGGCGATGAAGTACCAGATGGCGTCTGAGGCCCGCGACGAGGCTATCGCTGAGGCGATGTCC
AAGCTGGCCAAGACCTCCTGAAACGCAAAAAGCCCCCCTCCCAAGGACACTGAGTCCTAAAGAGGGGGGT
TTCTTGTCAGTACGCGAAGAACCACGCCTGGCCGCGAGCGCCAGCACCGCCGCTCTGTGCGGAGACCTGG
GCACCAGCCCCGCCGCCGCCAGGAGCATTGCCGTTCCCGCCAGAAATCTAGACGGTGACCACAACGCGCC
CGCTTTGATCGGGGACGTCGAAATATTGGATCGTCGGCACCGTCACGGCCGTGGGAGGCGGCACGATCCG
CGACGTGATGATCGGCCGCATCCCCACGGTGCTGCGCAGTGAGCTCTACGCCATCCCGGCGTTGATCTGT
GCGTTCGCACGCACAGGCCCGGTGTGAGAAGGGTCTCTGACGAGCGGGAGAACTCCCTATCAG
Features (pLannotate 1.2.2; 14 found; start..end, strand, type, name):
     15..32      +  promoter       tight TRE promoter (fragment): Tet-responsive promoter PTight, consisting of seven tet operator sequences followed by the minimal CMV promoter
     46..64      +  promoter       T7 promoter: promoter for bacteriophage T7 RNA polymerase
     80..1492    +  CDS            rodA: RODA_MYCTU - Experimental evidence at protein level: Swiss-Prot protein existence level 1. Transglycosylase involved in peptidoglycan cell wall formation (PubMed:29530985). Required for the regulation of cell length. Plays critical roles for the survival of the pathogen inside the host. Required for both bacterial survival and formation of granuloma structures in a guinea pig infection model (PubMed:29530985). From Mycobacterium tuberculosis (strain ATCC 25618 / H37Rv).
   1514..2200    +  CDS            Dendra2: Dendra2 is a photoconvertible green fluorescent protein published in 2006, derived from Dendronephthya sp.. It has high acid sensitivity.
   2240..2260    +  CDS            FLAG (fragment): FLAG® epitope tag, followed by an enterokinase cleavage site
   2269..2311    +  terminator     T7 terminator (fragment): transcription terminator for bacteriophage T7 RNA polymerase
   2517..3317    +  CDS            ApmR: aminoglycoside 3-N-acetyltransferase type IV ; aac(3)IV; confers resistance to apramycin (Paget and Davies, 1996)
   3384..3401    -  misc_feature   MCS (fragment): pBluescript multiple cloning site
   3442..4030    +  rep_origin     ori: high-copy-number ColE1/pMB1/pBR322/pUC origin of replication
   4198..4226    +  misc_feature   MCS (fragment): pUC18/19 multiple cloning site
   4786..5898    +  CDS            33: VINT_BPML5 - Also known as int. Protein inferred from homology: Swiss-Prot protein existence level 3. Integrase is necessary for integration of the phage into the host genome by site-specific recombination. From Mycobacterium phage L5 (Mycobacteriophage L5).
   5960..6064    -  CDS            32 (fragment): VG32_BPML5 - Protein predicted: Swiss-Prot protein existence level 4. From Mycobacterium phage L5 (Mycobacteriophage L5).
   6120..6224    +  CDS            Y4104_STRCO (fragment): Protein inferred from homology: Swiss-Prot protein existence level 3. From Streptomyces coelicolor (strain ATCC BAA-471 / A3(2) / M145).
   6282..8       +  promoter       tight TRE promoter (fragment) (across the origin): Tet-responsive promoter PTight, consisting of seven tet operator sequences followed by the minimal CMV promoter
