[The description below was written by a language model from this plasmid's Addgene catalogue record and pLannotate feature annotations shown in this document.]
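Description:
pMSR:MSMEG_0032:Dendra is a 6.3 kb shuttle-type plasmid built on the pMSR:Dendra backbone, catalogued both as a bacterial expression vector and as an integrating mycobacterial expression vector that targets the phage L5 attachment site. In E. coli it replicates from a high-copy ColE1/pUC-type origin and is selected with apramycin through the aac(3)IV acetyltransferase gene. It carries no mycobacterial replication origin in the annotated features. Instead it encodes the mycobacteriophage L5 integrase, which mediates site-specific recombination into the host chromosome so that the construct is maintained as an integrated copy in mycobacteria.

The payload is the Mycobacterium smegmatis open reading frame MSMEG_0032, inserted by ligation-independent cloning. Automated annotation matches this coding region to the M. tuberculosis RodA protein, a transglycosylase involved in peptidoglycan synthesis and cell-length regulation, suggesting MSMEG_0032 is its homologue. The gene is fused at its C terminus, through a Gly-Ala linker, to the green-to-red photoconvertible fluorescent protein Dendra2, followed by a single FLAG epitope.

The record names the promoter as pmycTetO, a tet operator-containing mycobacterial promoter. The short "tight TRE" fragments flagged upstream of the gene most likely reflect these tet operator sequences rather than a mammalian promoter. A T7 promoter lies immediately before the coding sequence and a T7 terminator fragment follows the tag, which fits the stated purpose of T7-driven expression of the fluorescent fusion in E. coli.

The plasmid belongs to a systematic mycobacterial resource collection. The fusion design allows localisation of the protein by fluorescence imaging and its detection or purification through the FLAG tag.
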