Addgene plasmid #159042: pMSR:MSMEG_0032:Dendra
Purpose: T7 expression of C-term fluorescent fusion in E. coli
Depositing lab: Keith Derbyshire & Joseph Wade. Depositing organization: Wadsworth Center, New York State Department of Health. Publication: A Mycobacterial Systems Resource for the Research Community. Judd JA, Canestrari J, Clark R, Joseph A, Lapierre P, Lasek-Nesselquist E, Mir M, Palumbo M, Smith C, Stone M, Upadhyay A, Wirth SE, Dedrick RM, Meier CG, Russell DA, Dills A, Dove E, Kester J, Wolf ID, Zhu J, Rubin ER, Fortune S, Hatfull GF, Gray TA, Wade JT, Derbyshire KM. mBio. 2021 Mar 2;12(2). pii: mBio.02401-20. doi: 10.1128/mBio.02401-20. PubMed 33653882.
Backbone
  Vector backbone: pMSR:Dendra
  Vector type: Bacterial Expression ; Integrating Mycobacterial Expression Vector attL5
Growth in bacteria
  Bacterial resistance: Apramycin, 25 μg/mL
  Growth temperature: 37°C
  Growth strain: DH5alpha
  Copy number: High Copy
Gene/Insert
  Gene/Insert name: MSMEG_0032
  Species: M. smegmatis
  Promoter: pmycTetO
  Tag / fusion protein: Gly-Ala Linker/Dendra2/1x Flag Tag (C terminal on insert)
  Cloning method: Ligation Independent Cloning
  Sequencing primers: 5′ TGATAGAGTTTGTCCTCCCTATCAG; 3′ TCCATATGCACCTTGACACG
Terms and licenses: Academic/Nonprofit Terms; Industry Terms: Not Available to Industry
Depositor comments: NCBI reference sequence: CP000480.1. 5' cloning site: Ase1, destroyed during cloning. 3' cloning site: HindIII, not destroyed during cloning
How to cite: pMSR:MSMEG_0032:Dendra was a gift from Keith Derbyshire & Joseph Wade (Addgene plasmid # 159042 ; http://n2t.net/addgene:159042 ; RRID:Addgene_159042)
